>Addgene plasmid #212535 | pTwist-SARS-CoV-2 Spike-deltaC18 Q52H (CAT) | addgene full sequence | sequence record 446848 | Addgene NGS Result
TGGTCAATATGTGTACCCTGTTACTTCTCCCCTTCCTATGACATGAACTTAACCATAGAAAAGAAGGGGA
AAGAAAACATCAAGGGTCCCATAGACTCACCCTGAAGTTCTCAGGATCCGAGCTCGGTACCACATGTAAG
CTTCGAGGGGAGGCTGGATCGGTCCCGGTGTCTTCTATGGAGGTCAAAACAGCGTGGATGGCGTCTCCAG
GCGATCTGACGGTTCACTAAACCAGCTCTGCTTATATAGACCTCCCACCGTACACGCCTACCGCCCATTT
GCGTCAATGGGGCGGAGTTGTTACGACATTTTGGAAAGTCCCGTTGATTTTGGTGCCAAAACAAACTCCC
ATTGACGTCAATGGGGTGGAGACTTGGAAATCCCCGTGAGTCAAACCGCTATCCACGCCCATTGATGTAC
TGCCAAAACCGCATCAGCATGGTAATAGCGATGACTAATACGTAGATGTACTGCCAAGTAGGAAAGTCCC
ATAAGGTCATGTACTGGGCATAATGCCAGGCGGGCCATTTACCGTCATTGACGTCAATAGGGGGCGTACT
TGGCATATGATACACTTGATGTACTGCCAAGTGGGCAGTTTACCGTAAATACTCCACCCATTGACGTCAA
TGGAAAGTCCCTATTGGCGTTACTATGGGAACATACGTCATTATTGACGTCAATGGGCGGGGGTCGTTGG
GCGGTCAGCCAGGCGGGCCATTTACCGTAAGTTATGTAACGCGGAACTCCATATATGGGCTATGAACTAA
TGACCCCGTAATTGATTACTAGATCTGGCTACACTCGATCAGCAGTTAGATAATAAAATCGCTATCCATC
GAAGATGGATGTGTGTTGGTTTTTTGTGTGTGTAACGCAACGATTGATAGCATAACCCCTTGGGGCCTCT
AAACGGGTCTTGAGGGGTTTTTTGAATTGAGAGGTAGCTGAAGCTGCTGTTATGACCACTAGAGGGAAGA
AGATACCTGTGGAGCTAATGGTCCAAGATGTCGGGAGCCGCGATCGCTGCCAAAAAGGTAAGCTGACGAT
AGCTGACGAGATTCGATGCCCGACGAGCAAATGAGCGCCACGGCTGTTCGCGTAAGCTCGAAACGACGGA
GATTCGATAGAGCCAGAGTCGAGTTTAAACGATTCGGGATCTTAAGGATAAATTTCTGGTAAGGAGGACA
CGTATGGAAGTGGGCAAGTTGGGGAAGCCGTATCCGTTGCTGAATCTGGCATATGTGGGAGTATAAGACG
CGCAGCGTCGCATCAGGCATTTTTTTCTGCGCCAATGCACCTAGAATCGGTTACCAATGCTTAATCAGTG
AGGCACCTATCTCAGCGATCTGTCTATTTCGTTCATCCATAGTTGCCTGACTCCCCGTCGTGTAGATAAC
TACGATACGGGAGGGCTTACCATCTGGCCCCAGTGCTGCAATGATACCGCGAGACCCACGCTCACCGGCT
CCAGATTTATCAGCAATAAACCAGCCAGCCGGAAGGGCCGAGCGCAGAAGTGGTCCTGCAACTTTATCCG
CCTCCATCCAGTCTATCAACTGTTGCCGGGAAGCTAGAGTAAGTAGTTCGCCAGTTAATAGTTTACGCAA
GGTTGTTGCCATTGCTACAGGCATCGTGGTGTCACGCTCGTCGTTTGGTATGGCTTCATTCAGCTCCGGT
TCCCAACGATCAAGGCGAGTTACATGATCCCCCATGTTGTGCAAAAAAGCGGTTAGCTCCTTCGGTCCTC
CAATCGTTGTCAGAAGTAAGTTGGCCGCAGTGTTATCACTCATGGTTATGGCAGCACTGCATAATTCTCT
TACTGTCATGCCATCCGTAAGATGCTTTTCTGTGACTGGTGAATACTCAACCAAGTCATTCTGAGAATAG
TGTATGCGGCGACCGAGTTGCTCTTGCCCGGCGTCAATACGGGATAATACCGCGCCACATAGCAGAACTT
TAAAAGTGCTCATCATTGGAAAGCGTTCTTCGGGGCGAAAACTCTCAAGGATCTTACCGCTGTTGAGATC
CAGTTCGATGTAACCCACTCGCGCACCCAACTGATCTTCAGCATCTTTTACTTTCACCAGCGTTTCTGGG
TGAGCAAAAACAGGAAGGCAAAATGCCGCAAAAAAGGGAATAAGGGCGACACGGAAATGTTGAATACTCA
TGCGAAAGCCTCCTGCTGATCCTGTCTCTTGATAGATGTTTGCAAAAGCTAGGACTCGATTATACGTTGA
CCGATCAGACTATCAATATCTAGGTTTAAACAGATCGGTACGCTGCCGTGACCAGGCTTGAGTACAATAT
CTGACGATTGGACTTCCTGGGTCCCAAGCTGGATTCCGACTGGCTGACTGCCAAGCAACGATATGGATCG
TCGAGACTCGCACTGAGAGGATCGTTCTCGGTACACCAGGCGCGCCCCGATTTCGATATTCCTCGGATCT
CGGATAGATCGGGATTGAGGATGTAGGTTGAACTTCTCTCGGGTGATCCCGATCTCGGATATTCGGGATT
GGAGTAATACCTGGCGATAGGCGCTGCCAAGCAATAGCCAAGGCGCAAGGCCGGCCAAGAGACTTGCGAT
AGTTCGTTCGAGAGGTAGCCTGCAAGATGGATCGGACGAAAGGTTTGAAGATTTTCCGACGAGGGCCTTG
GAGAGTTCGGAAATTTAAATGCAACTATGGATGAACGAAATAGACAGATCGCTGAGATAGGTGCCTCACT
GATTAAGCATTGGTAACTGTCAGACCAAGTTTACTCATATATACTTTAGATTGATTTAAAACTTCATTTT
TAATTTAAAAGGATCTAGGTGAAGATCCTTTTTGATAATCTCATGACCAAAATCCCTTAACGTGAGTTTT
CGTTCCACTGAGCGTCAGACCCCGTAGAAAAGATCAAAGGATCTTCTTGAGATCCTTTTTTTCTGCGCGT
AATCTGCTGCTTGCAAACAAAAAAACCACCGCTACCAGCGGTGGTTTGTTTGCCGGATCAAGAGCTACCA
ACTCTTTTTCCGAAGGTAACTGGCTTCAGCAGAGCGCAGATACCAAATACTGTTCTTCTAGTGTAGCCGT
AGTTAGGCCACCACTTCAAGAACTCTGTAGCACCGCCTACATACCTCGCTCTGCTAATCCTGTTACCAGT
GGCTGCTGCCAGTGGCGATAAGTCGTGTCTTACCGGGTTGGACTCAAGACGATAGTTACCGGATAAGGCG
CAGCGGTCGGGCTGAACGGGGGGTTCGTGCACACAGCCCAGCTTGGAGCGAACGACCTACACCGAACTGA
GATACCTACAGCGTGAGCTATGAGAAAGCGCCACGCTTCCCGAAGGGAGAAAGGCGGACAGGTATCCGGT
AAGCGGCAGGGTCGGAACAGGAGAGCGCACGAGGGAGCTTCCAGGGGGAAACGCCTGGTATCTTTATAGT
CCTGTCGGGTTTCGCCACCTCTGACTTGAGCGTCGATTTTTGTGATGCTCGTCAGGGGGGCGGAGCCTAT
GGAAAAACGCCAGCAACGCGGCCTTTTTACGGTTCCTGGCCTTTTGCTCACATGATTTAAATGAAACTCG
TAATCGGAGAACGGGTGCAATAGCAAGGACCAGATCGAACTTGACTGACGCAATTCTGAGCGTAGTCGAA
ACCCAGACAAGTCGATCTCGCCAAGTAGCTGACTTGACTGGTTAATTAACCATAGAGCCCACCGCATCCC
CAGCATGCCTGCTATTGTCTTCCCAATCCTCCCCCTTGCTGTCCTGCCCCACCCCACCCCCCAGAATAGA
ATGACACCTACTCAGACAATGCGATGCAATTTCCTCATTTTATTAGGAAAGGACAGTGGGAGTGGCACCT
TCCAGGGTCAAGGAAGGCACGGGGGAGGGGCAAACAACAGATGGCTGGCAACTAGAAGGCACAGGGCTTA
CATACTAGAAGAACTCGTCAAGAAGGCGATAGAAGGCGATGCGCTGCGAATCGGGAGCGGCGATACCGTA
AAGCACGAGGAAGCGGTCAGCCCATTCGCCGCCAAGCTCTTCAGCAATATCACGGGTAGCCAACGCTATG
TCCTGATAGCGGTCCGCCACACCCAGCCGGCCACAGTCGATGAATCCAGAAAAGCGGCCATTTTCCACCA
TGATATTCGGCAAGCAGGCATCGCCGTGGGTCACGACGAGATCCTCGCCGTCGGGCATCCGCGCCTTGAG
CCTGGCGAACAGTTCGGCTGGCGCGAGCCCCTGATGCTCTTCGTCCAGATCATCCTGATCGACAAGACCG
GCTTCCATCCGAGTACGTGCTCGCTCGATGCGATGTTTCGCTTGGTGGTCGAATGGGCAGGTAGCCGGAT
CAAGCGTATGCAGCCGCCGCATTGCATCAGCCATGATGGATACTTTCTCGGCAGGAGCAAGGTGAGATGA
CAGGAGATCCTGCCCCGGCACTTCGCCCAATAGCAGCCAGTCCCTTCCCGCTTCAGTGACAACGTCGAGC
ACAGCTGCGCAAGGAACGCCCGTCGTGGCCAGCCACGATAGCCGCGCTGCCTCGTCCTGGAGTTCATTCA
GGGCACCGGACAGGTCGGTCTTGACAAAAAGAACCGGGCGCCCCTGCGCTGACAGCCGGAACACGGCGGC
ATCAGAGCAGCCGATTGTCTGTTGTGCCCAGTCATAGCCGAATAGCCTCTCCACCCAAGCGGCGGGAGAA
CCTGCGTGCAATCCATCTTGTTCAATCATGTTGGCTACCTCCTTTGCAAAAGCCTAGGCCTCCAAAAAAG
CCTCCTCACTACTTCTGGAATAGCTCAGAGGCCGAGGCGGCCTCGGCCTCTGCATAAATAAAAAAAATTA
GTCAGCGATGGGGCGGAGAATGGGCGGAACTGGGCGGAGTTAGGGGCGGGATGGGCGGAGTTAGGGGCGG
GACTATGGTTGCTGACTAATTGAGATGCAGATCGCTTAATTAAGTTTCGATAGCCCAAGGTAACCAATGA
GATTAGGGAGGGAAGAAAGTTTGATGAACTACTTCTGACCCCTAGTGGTGTCCAGAAAAGACCATTAAAG
GAATGTCTTGATCGAAATCGAGAGATCGCCTGCAGGATAGCTGACGACCTTAAGGATAAATTTCTGGTAA
GGAGGACACGTATGGAAGTGGGCAAGTTGGGGAAGCCGTATCCGTTGCTGAATCTGGCATATGTGGGAGT
ATAAGACGCGCAGCGTCGCATCAGGCATTTTTTTCTGCGCCAATGCCGGTAGATAGCAATCCGGCCCGAG
GGGCACAAAAAACCCCTCAAGACCCGTTTAGAGGCCCCAAGGGGTTATGCTACGATACCGATAGAGATGG
GCCAATACCACATTTGTAGAGGTTTTACTTGCTTTAAAAAACCTCCCACACCTCCCCCTGAACCTGAAAC
ATAAAATGAATGCAATTGTTGTTGTTAACTTGTTTATTGCAGCTTATAATGGTTACAAATAAAGCAATAG
CATCACAAATTTCACAAATAAAGCATTTTTTTCACTGCATTCTAGTTGTGGTTTGTCCAAACTCATCAAT
GTATCTTATCATGTCTGTGAGCTGAAGGTACGCTGTATCTCAGTCAGTCAAGCTAGACAGGCGGGGAGGC
GGCCCAAAGGGAGATCCGACTCGTCTGAGGGCGAAGGCGAAGACGCGGAAGAGGCCGCAGAGCCGGCAGC
AGGCCGCGGGAAGGAAGGTCCGCTGGATTGAGGGCCGAAGGGACGTAGCAGAAGGACGTCCCGCGCAGAA
TCCAGGTGGCAACACAGGCGAGCAGCCATGGAAAGGACGTCAGCTTCCCCGACAACACCACGGAATTGTC
AGTGCCCAACAGCCGAGCCCCTGTCCAGCAGCGGGCAAGGCAGGCGGCGATGAGTTCCGCCGTGGCAATA
GGGAGGGGGAAAGCGAAAGTCCCGGAAAGGAGCTGACAGGTGGTGGCAATGCCCCAACCAGTGGGGGTTG
CGTCAGCAAACACAGTGCACACCACGCCACGTTGCCTGACAACGGGCCACAACTCCTCATAAAGAGACAG
CAACCAGGATTTATACAAGGAGGAGAAAATGAAAGCCATACGGGAAGCAATAGCATGATACAAAGGCATT
AAAGCAGCGTATCCACATAGCGTAAAAGGAGCAACATAGTTAAGAATACCAGTCAATCTTTCACAAATTT
TGTAATCCAGAGGTTGATTAGGCCTGCGGATCCAGAAATCGATTGTATCAGTCAGTCAGTGCAGGAGGAG
ACAACTTCTAGAGGATCCTTTATTTACAACAAGATCCGCAACTGCAACATCCTTTCAAGCAGGAACAACA
GCTAGTCATACAGCACAACATAATTGTGACCATAACGATAGCTATAAGTCCGGCGATAAAGCCCAACCAA
ATGTACCAGGGCCATTTAATATATTGTTCGTATTTGCCCAGTTCTTGCAAGTCGATCAAAGATTCATTCA
AGTTCTTGGCGACCTCATTAAGGCGATCAATCTCTTTCTGAATGTTGACGACACTTGCATTTATTCCTGA
TATGTCCCCGAGATCAACATCGGGTGAAGTATGATTCTTAAAGTATTTATCCAATTCCTCTTTGAAGCTA
TCCAACTCGGGTTGCAGGGGATCATATACCGTGTTGTTCACGATCCCAATGACCACATCACAGTTGCCTG
AGACAAATGTATTGTCAGTGGTTATGATTTGGGGTTCATAGAAATTCCTTTGGGTCACAAACCAATGCGT
GCCATTACTGACGAAAACGCCTTCCCTGGGAAAGTGCGCTTTGCCATCGTGACAGATTGCTGGAGCTGTC
GTAAAGTTCTTCTCTTGAGCAGGGACATAAGTGACGTGGAGAAAGACCACTCCATGTGGGGCGGATTGGG
GGAAGGACATCAAGTGATAGCCCTTGCCACAAAAGTCAACCCGTTTGGACTGCCCGAGCACGCACTCTGA
CATTTTAGTGGCGGCCAGGTTGGCGCTTGCTCGTATCTCAGCAGCCCGGATCAACTGTTGTGTCACATAA
GTTTGGAGTGACTGGAGCCTGCCTGTGATGAGCCGATCAATTTGCACCTCGGCTTCCACCTTATCAAGTC
TGGACAATATGTCGTTGAGGACGCTGGAGATTGCGCCGAAGTTAGAACTCAGTTGCTTCACGAGGGTATT
CAGGGCCTGGGCGTTTTGATTCACAACATCTTGGAGTTTGCCGAGGGCGGACGCTGTGCTTGACAGTGAA
TCTTGGATCTTGCCAATCGCGCTGTTAAATTGATTAGCGATCAGCTTCTGATTTTCATACAATACATTTT
GCGTGACACCAATCCCATTGAATCTGTAAGCCATTTGCATAGCGAAAGGTATTTGAAGGGCCGCACCCGC
GCCAAAAGTCCAGCCGGATGTAATGGTTCCTGCCAACAATGCTGATGTATACTGTGCAATCATCTCATCA
GTGAGCAGAGGGGGCAGAACTGTCAACCCATTGAATTTTTGAGCACAGATAAGGTCGCGGGCCGCAATGT
CTCCCAAACAATCCCCATACTGCTTAATGAAACCCGCGTCAGCCAACGTAACTTTGTTGAACAGCAGATC
CTCGATAAAGCTGCGTTTTGAAGGCTTAGATGGGTCTGGCAGTATTTGGCTAAAATTAAACCCGCCAAAA
TCTTTGATTGGCGGCGTTTTGTATATTTGCTTTACTTGTGCGAACACCTCTTGGGTATTCTTGTCTTGTT
CGACCGCAATTCCGGTCAATGCTCGGTTGAGTTGAGTACAGAAAGACCCGTATTGAAGCAAGAGGTTGCT
ACACTCGGTGGAATCCCCACAGATATACATCGTACAGTCTACGCTCGTCTTAGTCATGCTGACGGGCAAG
ATTTCCGTGGTAACGCTAATGGTAAAGTTAGTTGGGATTGCGATGGAATTGTTTGAATAAGCCACGGAGT
TCTCAGCCCCGAGACTCATGGTATAGGCGATTATGGACTGGCTGGCTACTGAGCGAGCGCGCCGTGGTGA
GTTCGTTTGAGTTTGATAAGACGCACAGATTCCTGCCCCAATAGGAATATCACATTCGTATGAATTATTG
ACATGCTCAGCGCCAATGAGACAACCCGCTCTAGTTTGAAAGACATTGGAACCTGTTGAGTAGACTCTCC
AGGTGGGTGTCAGTTGGTCGGCGTGTATCGCCACAGGGACTTCGGTACAGTTGACATCTTGATACAGGAC
AGCCACTTGGTTGGATGTGTTCGTTCCGGGAGTTATCACGCTGACCCCGCCGAAGCTACAGGGTGTTATA
TCGAGGATTTCCAGTGTTTGCGGATCGCGGACGGCATCTGTGGTATCGGCAATGTCTCTACCAAATTGTT
GAAAAGGGAGAAATTTCTTGTTTGATTCTGTCAGCACCCCTGTTCCGGTGAGCCCATTAAAGTTGAAGTT
CACACATTTATTCTTCACCAGGTTAGTGCTTTTCTTCGGTCCGCAAACTGTAGCCGGTGCGTGGAGCAGC
TCAAAGCTCAAGACTACCACCCGATATGGTTGATAGCCCACCCCATTTGTTGGTTGAAATCCGTATGATT
GAAGGGGAAAATAACAGTTAAACCCTTCCACTCCATTACATGGGGTGCTGCCAGCTTGATAAATTTCGGT
GGAGATGTCACGTTCAAAGGGCTTCAGATTTGACTTGCGAAACAGGCGGTAAAGATAATTATAGTTGCCG
CCGACTTTTGAATCGAGATTATTGGAGTTCCATGCTATAACGCAGCCGGTGAAGTCATCCGGCAACTTAT
AATTATAGTCTGCTATCTTTCCGGTTTGCCCCGGTGCAATCTGTCGGACTTCGTCGCCGCGTATGACGAA
AGAATCTGCGTAAACGTTGGTAAAACACAAGTCATTCAATTTCGTAGGGCTGACCCCATAACACTTAAAA
GTGCTGAATGATGCGCTATTATACAGGACACTATAATCTGCAACACAATTTGATATTCGCTTGCGATTCC
AGGCATAAACTGATGCAAATCGAGTGGCATTAAATACTTCACCGAAAGGACACAAATTGGTGATGTTAGG
GAATCGAACAATGGATTCGGTGGGTTGGACGCGGAAGTTACTGGTTTGGTATATGCCTTTCTCAACTGTG
AAGGACTTGAGTGTGCATTTAGTTTCGGACAGGGGATCGAGGGCACAGTCTACGGCATCGGTAATTGTTC
CGTTTTCGTTATATTTGAGAAGAAAGGTGCGTGGTTGCAAATATCCCACATAGTAGGCTGCTGCGCCCGC
TGTCCAACCACTACTACTGTCGCCAGGCGTGAGGTAGCTTCGATGAAGGGCAAGAAGGGTTTGGAACCGG
GTGATGTTGATGCCAATCGGCAAGTCCACGAGGGGTTCCAACGCGGAGAAGCCTTGAGGGAGATCCCGAA
CCAGATTTATCGGGGTATGCTTGCTATAAATTTTGAAGTAGCCGTCTATATTCTTAAACACAAATTCGCG
GAGATTCTTGAAGTTGCCTTGCTTCCCTTCAAGATCCATGAGAAATGGTTGGGAAACGTACTCAAAAGTA
CAGTTGTTAGCGGAACTGTAAACGCGGAACTCTGACTCCATCCAAGACTTGTTATTCTTATGATAATAAA
CCCCGAGAAAGGGATCGTTACAAAATTGAAATTCACAGACTTTGATGACGACATTGGTGGCGTTGTTCAC
AATGAGGAGAGACTGTGTCTTGGAGTCCAGGGTGGTGCCAAATATCCATCCCCGGATAATGTTGGACTTC
TCCGTTGAGGCAAAGTATACGCCATCGTTAAATGGCAAGACGGGATTATCAAATCGTTTAGTTCCGTTGG
TGCCAGAAACGTGGATAGCATGGAACCAGGTGACATTTGAGAAGAATGGCAGGAAAAGGTCATGAGTAGA
ATGAAGGACACTGGACCTAAAGACTTTATCGGGATAGTATACTCCACGAGTAAAAGAGTTCGTGTAAGCG
GGTGGGAGCTGCGTTCTAGTTGTGAGGTTCACGCATTGGGAAGAAACGAGGGGCAGGAGAACGAGGAACA
CAAACATGGCGGCCGCCTTTGCCAAAGTGATGGGCCAGCACACAGACCAGCACGTTGCCCAGGAGCTGTG
GGAGGAAGATAAGAGGTATGAACATGATTAGCAAAAGGGCCTAGCTTGGACTCAGAATAATCCAGCCTTA
TCCCAACCATAAAATAAAAGCAGAATGGTAGCTGGATTGTAGCTGCTATTAGCAATATGAAACCTCTTAC
ATCAGTTACAATTTATATGCAGAAATATTTATATGCAGAAATATTGCTATTGCCTTAACCCAGAAATTAT
CACTGTTATTCTTTAGAATGGTGCAAAGAGGCATGATACATTGTATCATTATTGCCCTGAAAGAAAGAGA
TTAGGGAAAGTATTAGAAATAAGATAAACAAAAAAGTATATTAAAAGAAGAAAGCATTTTTTAAAATTAC
AAATGCAAAATTACCCTGATT
Features (pLannotate 1.2.2; 21 found; start..end, strand, type, name):
    234..285     -  promoter       CMVd2 promoter: truncated human cytomegalovirus (CMV) immediate early promoter that yields moderately reduced expression relative to the full-length promoter
    348..365     +  promoter       CMV promoter (fragment): human cytomegalovirus (CMV) immediate early promoter
    438..741     -  enhancer       CMV enhancer: human cytomegalovirus immediate early enhancer
    822..870     +  polyA_signal   poly(A) signal: synthetic polyadenylation signal
    888..934     +  terminator     T7 terminator: transcription terminator for bacteriophage T7 RNA polymerase
    939..1010    -  misc_feature   5' β-globin insulator: insulator upstream of the human β-globin locus (Farrell et al., 2002)
   1162..1298    -  terminator     rrnG terminator: transcription terminator from the E. coli ribosomal RNA rrnG operon (Albrechtsen et al., 1991)
   1311..2171    -  CDS            AmpR: β-lactamase; bla; confers resistance to ampicillin, carbenicillin, and related antibiotics
   2681..2745    +  CDS            bla(M) (fragment): β-lactamase lacking the signal sequence; bla(M); allows cytosolic expression of β-lactamase
   2917..3505    +  rep_origin     ori: high-copy-number ColE1/pMB1/pBR322/pUC origin of replication
   3690..3914    -  polyA_signal   bGH poly(A) signal: bovine growth hormone polyadenylation signal
   3928..4719    -  CDS            neo: KKA2_KLEPN - Also known as kan, nptII. Experimental evidence at protein level: Swiss-Prot protein existence level 1. Resistance to kanamycin, neomycin, paromomycin, ribostamycin, butirosin and gentamicin B. From Klebsiella pneumoniae.
   4733..4929    -  promoter       SV40 promoter: SV40 early promoter
   4974..5045    -  misc_feature   3' β-globin insulator: insulator downstream of the human β-globin locus (Farrell et al., 2002)
   5090..5226    -  terminator     rrnG terminator: transcription terminator from the E. coli ribosomal RNA rrnG operon (Albrechtsen et al., 1991)
   5256..5302    -  terminator     T7 terminator: transcription terminator for bacteriophage T7 RNA polymerase
   5325..5394    +  CDS            large T antigen (fragment): large T antigen from SV40 (simian virus 40)
   5417..5538    +  polyA_signal   SV40 poly(A) signal: SV40 polyadenylation signal
   5591..6179    -  misc_feature   WPRE: woodchuck hepatitis virus posttranscriptional regulatory element
   6253..10017   -  CDS            S: SPIKE_SARS2 - Experimental evidence at protein level: Swiss-Prot protein existence level 1. [Spike glycoprotein]: May down-regulate host tetherin (BST2) by lysosomal degradation, thereby counteracting its antiviral activity. From Severe acute respiratory syndrome coronavirus 2 (2019-nCoV) (SARS-CoV-2).
  10076..100     -  intron         β-globin intron (across the origin): internally truncated intron from human β-globin
