[The description below was written by a language model from this plasmid's Addgene catalogue record and pLannotate feature annotations shown in this document.]
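Description:
pTwist-SARS-CoV-2 Spike-deltaC18 Q52H (CAT) is a mammalian expression plasmid of about 10.5 kb, built on the commercial pTwist-CMV-BetaGlobin-WPRE-Neo backbone. It encodes the SARS-CoV-2 spike glycoprotein carrying the single substitution Q52H. It is propagated in E. coli from a high-copy ColE1/pUC-type origin and selected with ampicillin through the AmpR β-lactamase gene. A separate cassette with the SV40 early promoter, neo and the bGH polyadenylation signal allows neomycin-class (G418) selection in mammalian cells.

All elements of the spike expression unit lie on the minus strand. The CMV immediate-early enhancer and a truncated CMV promoter sit upstream of a human β-globin intron, followed by the spike coding sequence. Downstream are a WPRE, which improves transcript stability and expression, and an SV40 polyadenylation signal. The catalogue lists the promoter as CAG, but the annotation detects only CMV enhancer and promoter elements plus the β-globin intron, which matches the backbone name. The promoter identity should therefore be treated as inconsistently recorded. β-globin insulator fragments and bacterial or T7 terminators flank the cassettes, presumably to limit read-through between them.

The "deltaC18" in the name indicates deletion of the C-terminal 18 residues of the spike cytoplasmic tail, and the annotated coding length is consistent with this. This truncation is commonly used to improve spike incorporation into pseudotyped particles. "(CAT)" presumably denotes the histidine codon used, although the record does not say so. The stated purpose is pseudovirus production. The plasmid supplies the envelope protein and would be co-transfected with separate packaging and reporter constructs, here in work on how spike mutations affect escape from vaccine-induced neutralizing antibodies.
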