Addgene plasmid #212535: pTwist-SARS-CoV-2 Spike-deltaC18 Q52H (CAT)
Purpose: Encodes SARS-CoV-2 spike Q52H for pseudovirus production
Depositing lab: Alejandro Balazs. Depositing organization: Massachusetts General Hospital. Publication: Ongoing evolution of SARS-CoV-2 drives escape from mRNA vaccine-induced humoral immunity. Roederer AL, Cao Y, Denis KS, Sheehan ML, Li CJ, Lam EC, Gregory DJ, Poznansky MC, Iafrate AJ, Canaday DH, Gravenstein S, Garcia-Beltran WF, Balazs AB. medRxiv [Preprint]. 2024 Mar 7:2024.03.05.24303815. doi: 10.1101/2024.03.05.24303815. PubMed 38496628.
Backbone
  Vector backbone: pTwist-CMV-BetaGlobin-WPRE-Neo
  Backbone manufacturer: Twist
  Vector type: Mammalian Expression
Growth in bacteria
  Bacterial resistance: Ampicillin, 100 μg/mL
  Growth temperature: 37°C
  Growth strain: NEB Stable
  Copy number: High Copy
Gene/Insert
  Gene/Insert name: SARS-CoV-2 Spike Q52H
  Species: Severe acute respiratory syndrome coronavirus 2
  Mutation: Q52H
  Entrez Gene: S (a.k.a. GU280_gp02, spike glycoprotein)
  Promoter: CAG
  Cloning method: Ligation Independent Cloning
Terms and licenses: Academic/Nonprofit Terms; Industry Terms: Not Available to Industry
Depositor comments: Please visit https://www.medrxiv.org/content/10.1101/2024.03.05.24303815v1 for medRxiv preprint.
How to cite: pTwist-SARS-CoV-2 Spike-deltaC18 Q52H (CAT) was a gift from Alejandro Balazs (Addgene plasmid # 212535 ; http://n2t.net/addgene:212535 ; RRID:Addgene_212535)
